>Addgene plasmid #125170 | pFB1.HMBP.PrS.EPOP | addgene full sequence | sequence record 292459 | Addgene NGS Result
AGATCGGAAGACCTCGGCCGTCGCGGCGCTTGCCGGTGGTGCTGACCCCGGATGAAGTGGTTCGCATCCT
CGGTTTTCTGGAAGGCGAGCATCGTTTGTTCGCCCAGGACTCTAGCTATAGTTCTAGTGGTTGGCTACAT
ACTCCGGAATATTAATAGATCATGGAGATAATTAAAATGATAACCATCTCGCAAATAAATAAGTATTTTA
CTGTTTTCGTAACAGTTTTGTAATAAAAAAACCTATAAATATTCCGGATTATTCATACCGTCCCACCATC
GGGCGCGGATCTCGGTCCGAAACCATGGGTCATCACCATCATCATCACGGTACCAAAACTGAAGAAGGTA
AACTGGTAATCTGGATTAACGGCGATAAAGGCTATAACGGTCTCGCTGAAGTCGGTAAGAAATTCGAGAA
AGATACCGGAATTAAAGTCACCGTTGAGCATCCGGATAAACTGGAAGAGAAATTCCCACAGGTTGCGGCA
ACTGGCGATGGCCCTGACATTATCTTCTGGGCACACGACCGCTTTGGTGGCTACGCTCAATCTGGCCTGT
TGGCTGAAATCACCCCGGACAAAGCGTTCCAGGACAAGCTGTATCCGTTTACCTGGGATGCCGTACGTTA
CAACGGCAAGCTGATTGCTTACCCGATCGCTGTTGAAGCGTTATCGCTGATTTATAACAAAGATCTGCTG
CCGAACCCGCCAAAAACCTGGGAAGAGATCCCGGCGCTGGATAAAGAACTGAAAGCGAAAGGTAAGAGCG
CGCTGATGTTCAACCTGCAAGAACCGTACTTCACCTGGCCGCTGATTGCTGCTGACGGGGGTTATGCGTT
CAAGTATGAAAACGGCAAGTACGACATTAAAGACGTGGGCGTGGATAACGCTGGCGCGAAAGCGGGTCTG
ACCTTCCTGGTTGACCTGATTAAAAACAAACACATGAATGCAGACACCGATTACTCCATCGCAGAAGCTG
CCTTTAATAAAGGCGAAACAGCGATGACCATCAACGGCCCGTGGGCATGGTCCAACATCGACACCAGCAA
AGTGAATTATGGTGTAACGGTACTGCCGACCTTCAAGGGTCAACCATCCAAACCGTTCGTTGGCGTGCTG
AGCGCAGGTATTAACGCCGCCAGTCCGAACAAAGAGCTGGCAAAAGAGTTCCTCGAAAACTATCTGCTGA
CTGATGAAGGTCTGGAAGCGGTTAATAAAGACAAACCGCTGGGTGCCGTAGCGCTGAAGTCTTACGAGGA
AGAGTTGGCGAAAGATCCACGTATTGCCGCCACCATGGAAAACGCCCAGAAAGGTGAAATCATGCCGAAC
ATCCCGCAGATGTCCGCTTTCTGGTATGCCGTGCGTACTGCGGTGATCAACGCCGCCAGCGGTCGTCAGA
CTGTCGATGAAGCCCTGAAAGACGCGCAGACTGCGGCCGCAGGCACCGATTACGATATCCCAACGACCCT
GGAAGTTCTGTTCCAGGGGCCCGGGGAAACACTGTGTCCTGCGCCTCGCCTGGCAGTGCCGGCGTCCCCG
CGAGGGTCGCCCTGCTCCCCTACGCCTCGTAAACCATGTCGGGGGACACAGGAATTCTCTCCGCTGTGCC
TGCGTGCCCTAGCCTTCTGCGCCCTTGCCAAGCCCAGGGCTTCCTCTCTTGGCCCGGGACCTGGGGAACT
GGCGGCTCGGTCACCAGTGCTGCGGGGTCCTCAGGCTCCTCTGCGACCTGGAGGCTGGGCTCCGGATGGC
CTGAAGCATCTCTGGGCACCAACCGGGCGGCCTGGAGTTCCTAACACCGCCGCCGGCGAGGATGCGGACG
TCGCAGCGTGTCCACGCCGCGGAGAGGAAGAAGAGGGAGGAGGCGGTTTCCCGCATTTCGGCGTTCGCTC
CTGTGCACCTCCTGGCCGCTGCCCTGCGCCCCCGCACCCTAGGGAATCTACAACCAGCTTCGCCTCGGCC
CCACCTCGCCCTGCACCTGGTCTAGAGCCTCAGCGTGGACCAGCCGCCAGCCCGCCTCAAGAACCAAGTT
CCAGGCCTCCGTCGCCACCAGCGGGCCTATCCACCGAGCCCGCAGGTCCCGGAACGGCACCACGTCCGTT
CCTGCCCGGACAGCCTGCTGAAGTAGATGGAAACCCTCCGCCGGCAGCCCCAGAGGCTCCAGCGGCCAGT
CCATCGACGGCCAGTCCGGCTCCGGCCGCACCAGGAGATCTCCGCCAGGAACATTTCGATCGTCTGATCC
GCCGGTCGAAACTTTGGTGTTACGCGAAGGGCTTCGCCTTGGACACTCCGAGTTTGCGCCGTGGGCCAGA
GCGTCCTCCTGCGAAAGGGCCTGCTCGAGGAGCAGCCAAGAAACGCCGGCTGCCGGCGCCTCCTCCGCGA
ACAGCACAACCTCGCCGCCCTGCACCGACGCTACCCACCACGAGCACCTTCAGCCTCCTCAACTGCTTCC
CCTGCCCCCCGGCCCTGGTGGTGGGGGAAGACGGTGACCTAAAGCCGGCATCCTCGCTTCGACTCCAGGG
AGATTCTAAGCCCCCGCCCGCCCACCCGCTGTGGAGGTGGCAGATGGGGGGTCCCGCTGTCCCTGAGCCC
CCTGGCCTCAAATTCTGGGGGATCAACATGGATGAAAGCTGATAATAGCTCGAGGCATGCGGTACCAAGC
TTGTCGAGAAGTACTAGAGGATCATAATCAGCCATACCACATTTGTAGAGGTTTTACTTGCTTTAAAAAA
CCTCCCACACCTCCCCCTGAACCTGAAACATAAAATGAATGCAATTGTTGTTGTTAACTTGTTTATTGCA
GCTTATAATGGTTACAAATAAAGCAATAGCATCACAAATTTCACAAATAAAGCATTTTTTTCACTGCATT
CTAGTTGTGGTTTGTCCAAACTCATCAATGTATCTTATCATGTCTGGATCTGATCACTGATATCGCCTAG
GAGATCCGAACCAGATAAGTGAAATCTAGTTCCAAACTATTTTGTCATTTTTAATTTTCGTATTAGCTTA
CGACGCTACACCCAGTTCCCATCTATTTTGTCACTCTTCCCTAAATAATCCTTAAAAACTCCATTTCCAC
CCCTCCCAGTTCCCAACTATTTTGTCCGCCCACAGCGGGGCATTTTTCTTCCTGTTATGTTTTTAATCAA
ACATCCTGCCAACTCCATGTGACAAACCGTCATCTTCGGCTACTTTTTCTCTGTCACAGAATGAAAATTT
TTCTGTCATCTCTTCGTTATTAATGTTTGTAATTGACTGAATATCAACGCTTATTTGCAGCCTGAATGGC
GAATGGG
[124 nt withheld, positions 3298-3421]
C
[91 nt withheld, positions 3423-3513]
A
[49 nt withheld, positions 3515-3563]
CCTTTGACGTTGGAGTCCACGTTCTT
[37 nt withheld, positions 3590-3626]
ACCCTATCTCGGTCTATTCTTTTGATTTATAAGGGATTTTGCCGATTTCGGCCTATTGGTTAAAAAATGA
GCTGATTTAACAAAAATTTAACGCGAATTTTAACAAAATATTAACGCTTACAATTTAGGTGGCACTTTTC
GGGGAAATGTGCGCGGAACCCCTATTTGTTTATTTTTCTAAATACATTCAAATATGTATCCGCTCATGAG
ACAATAACCCTGATAAATGCTTCAATAATATTGAAAAAGGAAGAGTATGAGTATTCAACATTTCCGTGTC
GCCCTTATTCCCTTTTTTGCGGCATTTTGCCTTCCTGTTTTTGCTCACCCAGAAACGCTGGTGAAAGTAA
AAGATGCTGAAGATCAGTTGGGTGCACGAGTGGGTTACATCGAACTGGATCTCAACAGCGGTAAGATCCT
TGAGAGTTTTCGCCCCGAAGAACGTTTTCCAATGATGAGCACTTTTAAAGTTCTGCTATGTGGCGCGGTA
TTATCCCGTATTGACGCCGGGCAAGAGCAACTCGGTCGCCGCATACACTATTCTCAGAATGACTTGGTTG
AGTACTCACCAGTCACAGAAAAGCATCTTACGGATGGCATGACAGTAAGAGAATTATGCAGTGCTGCCAT
AACCATGAGTGATAACACTGCGGCCAACTTACTTCTGACAACGATCGGAGGACCGAAGGAGCTAACCGCT
TTTTTGCACAACATGGGGGATCATGTAACTCGCCTTGATCGTTGGGAACCGGAGCTGAATGAAGCCATAC
CAAACGACGAGCGTGACACCACGATGCCTGTAGCAATGGCAACAACGTTGCGCAAACTATTAACTGGCGA
ACTACTTACTCTAGCTTCCCGGCAACAATTAATAGACTGGATGGAGGCGGATAAAGTTGCAGGACCACTT
CTGCGCTCGGCCCTTCCGGCTGGCTGGTTTATTGCTGATAAATCTGGAGCCGGTGAGCGTGGGTCTCGCG
GTATCATTGCAGCACTGGGGCCAGATGGTAAGCCCTCCCGTATCGTAGTTATCTACACGACGGGGAGTCA
GGCAACTATGGATGAACGAAATAGACAGATCGCTGAGATAGGTGCCTCACTGATTAAGCATTGGTAACTG
TCAGACCAAGTTTACTCATATATACTTTAGATTGATTTAAAACTTCATTTTTAATTTAAAAGGATCTAGG
TGAAGATCCTTTTTGATAATCTCATGACCAAAATCCCTTAACGTGAGTTTTCGTTCCACTGAGCGTCAGA
CCCCGTAGAAAAGATCAAAGGATCTTCTTGAGATCCTTTTTTTCTGCGCGTAATCTGCTGCTTGCAAACA
AAAAAACCACCGCTACCAGCGGTGGTTTGTTTGCCGGATCAAGAGCTACCAACTCTTTTTCCGAAGGTAA
CTGGCTTCAGCAGAGCGCAGATACCAAATACTGTTCTTCTAGTGTAGCCGTAGTTAGGCCACCACTTCAA
GAACTCTGTAGCACCGCCTACATACCTCGCTCTGCTAATCCTGTTACCAGTGGCTGCTGCCAGTGGCGAT
AAGTCGTGTCTTACCGGGTTGGACTCAAGACGATAGTTACCGGATAAGGCGCAGCGGTCGGGCTGAACGG
GGGGTTCGTGCACACAGCCCAGCTTGGAGCGAACGACCTACACCGAACTGAGATACCTACAGCGTGAGCT
ATGAGAAAGCGCCACGCTTCCCGAAGGGAGAAAGGCGGACAGGTATCCGGTAAGCGGCAGGGTCGGAACA
GGAGAGCGCACGAGGGAGCTTCCAGGGGGAAACGCCTGGTATCTTTATAGTCCTGTCGGGTTTCGCCACC
TCTGACTTGAGCGTCGATTTTTGTGATGCTCGTCAGGGGGGCGGAGCCTATGGAAAAACGCCAGCAACGC
GGCCTTTTTACGGTTCCTGGCCTTTTGCTCACATGTTCTTTCCTGCGTTATCCCCTGATTCTGTGGATAA
CCGTATTACCGCCTTTGAGTGAGCTGATACCGCTCGCCGCAGCCGAACGACCGAGCGCAGCGAGTCAGTG
AGCGAGGAAGCGGAAGAGCGCCTGATGCGGTATTTTCTCCTTACGCATCTGTGCGGTATTTCACACCGCA
TAGACCAGCCGCGTAACCTGGCAAAATCGGTTACGGTTGAGTAATAAATGGATGCCCTGCGTAAGCGGGT
GTGGGCGGACAATAAAGTCTTAAACTGAACAAAATAGATCTAAACTATGACAATAAAGTCTTAAACTAGA
CAGAATAGTTGTAAACTGAAATCAGTCCAGTTATGCTGTGAAAAAGCATACTGGACTTTTGTTATGGCTA
AAGCAAACTCTTCATTTTCTGAAGTGCAAATTGCCCGTCGTATTAAAGAGGGGCGTGGCCAAGGGCATGG
TAAAGACTATATTCGCGGCGTTGTGACAATTTACCGAACAACTCCGCGGCCGGGAAGCCGATCTCGGCTT
GAACGAATTGTTAGGTGGCGGTACTTGGGTCGATATCAAAGTGCATCACTTCTTCCCGTATGCCCAACTT
TGTATAGAGAGCCACTGCGGGATCGTCACCGTAATCTGCTTGCACGTAGATCACATAAGCACCAAGCGCG
TTGGCCTCATGCTTGAGGAGATTGATGAGCGCGGTGGCAATGCCCTGCCTCCGGTGCTCGCCGGAGACTG
CGAGATCATAGATATAGATCTCACTACGCGGCTGCTCAAACTTGGGCAGAACGTAAGCCGCGAGAGCGCC
AACAACCGCTTCTTGGTCGAAGGCAGCAAGCGCGATGAATGTCTTACTACGGAGCAAGTTCCCGAGGTAA
TCGGAGTCCGGCTGATGTTGGGAGTAGGTGGCTACGTCTCCGAACTCACGACCGAAAAGATCAAGAGCAG
CCCGCATGGATTTGACTTGGTCAGGGCCGAGCCTACATGTGCGAATGATGCCCATACTTGAGCCACCTAA
CTTTGTTTTAGGGCGACTGCCCTGCTGCGTAACATCGTTGCTGCTGCGTAACATCAAACATCGACCCACG
GCGTAACGCGCTTGCTGCTTGGATGCCCGAGGCATAGACTGTACAAAAAAACAGTCATAACAAGCCATGA
AAACCGCCACTGCGCCGTTACCACCGCTGCGTTCGGTCAAGGTTCTGGACCAGTTGCGTGAGCGCATACG
CTACTTGCATTACAGTTTACGAACCGAACAGGCTTATGTCAACTGGGTTCGTGCCTTCATCCGTTTCCAC
GGTGTGCGTCACCCGGCAACCTTGGGCAGCAGCGAAGTCGAGGCATTTCTGTCCTGGCTGGCGAACGAGC
GCAAGGTTTCGGTCTCCACGCATCGTCAGGCATTGGCGGCCTTGCTGTTCTTCTACGGCAAGGTGCTGTG
CACGGATCTGCCCTGGCTTCAGG
Features (pLannotate 1.2.2; 16 found; start..end, strand, type, name):
    159..250     +  promoter       polyhedrin promoter: polh from Autographa californica; promoter for the baculovirus polyhedrin gene
    335..1432    +  CDS            MBP: maltose binding protein from E. coli; malE (mutated); This version of the gene does not encode a signal sequence, so MBP will remain in the cytosol.
   1496..2629    +  CDS            EPOP: EPOP_HUMAN - Also known as C17orf96 From Homo sapiens (Human).
   2680..2763    +  CDS            large T antigen (fragment): large T antigen from SV40 (simian virus 40)
   2786..2920    +  polyA_signal   SV40 poly(A) signal: SV40 polyadenylation signal
   2949..3114    -  mobile_element Tn7L: mini-Tn7 element (left end of the Tn7 transposon) Tn7
   3277..3293    +  CDS            lacZα (fragment): LacZα fragment of β-galactosidase; lacZ fragment
   3298..3752    +  rep_origin     f1 ori (sequence partly withheld): f1 bacteriophage origin of replication; arrow indicates direction of (+) strand synthesis
   3778..3882    +  promoter       AmpR promoter: bla
   3883..4743    +  CDS            AmpR: β-lactamase; bla; confers resistance to ampicillin, carbenicillin, and related antibiotics
   4914..5502    +  rep_origin     ori: high-copy-number ColE1/pMB1/pBR322/pUC origin of replication
   5677..5728    -  misc_feature   bom (fragment): basis of mobility region from pBR322
   5796..6020    -  mobile_element Tn7R: mini-Tn7 element (right end of the Tn7 transposon) Tn7
   6087..6620    -  CDS            GmR: gentamycin acetyltransferase; aacC1; confers resistance to gentamycin
   6790..6818    -  promoter       Pc promoter: intI1 (promoter lies within the coding sequence); class 1 integron promoter
   6796..134     -  CDS            YPR2_ECOLX (fragment) (across the origin): Protein predicted: Swiss-Prot protein existence level 4. From Escherichia coli.
