[The description below was written by a language model from this plasmid's Addgene catalogue record and pLannotate feature annotations shown in this document.]
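Description:
pFB1.HMBP.PrS.EPOP is a baculovirus donor (transfer) plasmid for insect-cell expression, built on a pFastBac1-derived backbone that was modified to supply an N-terminal hexahistidine–MBP tag followed by a PreScission (3C) protease cleavage site. The sequenced record is about 7 kb. In E. coli the plasmid replicates from a high-copy ColE1/pUC-type origin and is selected with ampicillin through the β-lactamase gene. An f1 origin is also present.

The expression cassette is driven by the Autographa californica polyhedrin promoter, a very strong, very late baculoviral promoter. It directs a fusion of a signal-sequence-free, cytosolic form of E. coli maltose-binding protein to human EPOP (Elongin BC and Polycomb repressive complex 2-associated protein, also known as C17orf96). Transcripts are terminated by the SV40 polyadenylation signal. The His tag and the protease site are described in the catalogue fields but are not annotated separately in the feature table; they presumably lie just upstream of MBP and in the short gap between MBP and EPOP, respectively.

The cassette, together with a gentamicin resistance gene expressed from the Pc integron promoter, sits between the Tn7R and Tn7L mini-Tn7 ends. This arrangement allows the whole segment to be transposed into a bacmid in a suitable E. coli host, which yields recombinant baculovirus DNA for transfecting insect cells.

The His-MBP tag supports solubility and affinity purification, and protease cleavage then releases EPOP from the tag. According to the associated publication, the construct was made in the context of biochemical work on PRC2 and its regulation.
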