Addgene plasmid #125170: pFB1.HMBP.PrS.EPOP
Purpose: Expresses human EPOP in insect cells, under a C3-cleavable (PreScission Protease) N-terminal hexahistidine-MBP tag.
Depositing lab: Chen Davidovich. Depositing organization: Monash University. Publication: RNA exploits an exposed regulatory site to inhibit the enzymatic activity of PRC2. Zhang Q, McKenzie NJ, Warneford-Thomson R, Gail EH, Flanigan SF, Owen BM, Lauman R, Levina V, Garcia BA, Schittenhelm RB, Bonasio R, Davidovich C. Nat Struct Mol Biol. 2019 Mar;26(3):237-247. doi: 10.1038/s41594-019-0197-y. Epub 2019 Mar 4. PubMed 30833789.
Backbone
  Vector backbone: pFB1.HMBP.A3.PrS.ybbR (parent pFast.Bac1)
  Backbone size w/o insert (bp): 5986
  Modifications to backbone: N-terminal His-MBP PreScission cleavage site
  Vector type: Insect Expression
Growth in bacteria
  Bacterial resistance: Ampicillin, 100 μg/mL
  Growth temperature: 37°C
  Growth strain: DH5alpha
  Copy number: Unknown
Gene/Insert
  Gene/Insert name: EPOP (alt name: Elongin BC and Polycomb repressive complex 2-associated protein)
  Species: H. sapiens (human)
  Insert size (bp): 1167
  GenBank ID: 100170841 100170841
  Entrez Gene: EPOP (a.k.a. C17orf96, PRR28)
  Promoter: Polyhedrin
  Tag / fusion protein: His-MBP (N terminal on backbone)
  Cloning method: Unknown
  Sequencing primers: 5′ U003F pFB1 GGATTATTCATACCGTCCCA; 3′ U004 [Univ. pFB1/pFBD[PH] R] CAAATGTGGTATGGCTGATT
Terms and licenses: Academic/Nonprofit Terms; Industry Terms: Not Available to Industry
How to cite: pFB1.HMBP.PrS.EPOP was a gift from Chen Davidovich (Addgene plasmid # 125170 ; http://n2t.net/addgene:125170 ; RRID:Addgene_125170)
