>Addgene plasmid #125170 | pFB1.HMBP.PrS.EPOP | depositor partial sequence | sequence record 296591 | Gene Synthesis Insert sequence
GGTCTCCCCGGGGAAACACTGTGTCCTGCGCCTCGCCTGGCAGTGCCGGCGTCCCCGCGAGGGTCGCCCT
GCTCCCCTACGCCTCGTAAACCATGTCGGGGGACACAGGAATTCTCTCCGCTGTGCCTGCGTGCCCTAGC
CTTCTGCGCCCTTGCCAAGCCCAGGGCTTCCTCTCTTGGCCCGGGACCTGGGGAACTGGCGGCTCGGTCA
CCAGTGCTGCGGGGTCCTCAGGCTCCTCTGCGACCTGGAGGCTGGGCTCCGGATGGCCTGAAGCATCTCT
GGGCACCAACCGGGCGGCCTGGAGTTCCTAACACCGCCGCCGGCGAGGATGCGGACGTCGCAGCGTGTCC
ACGCCGCGGAGAGGAAGAAGAGGGAGGAGGCGGTTTCCCGCATTTCGGCGTTCGCTCCTGTGCACCTCCT
GGCCGCTGCCCTGCGCCCCCGCACCCTAGGGAATCTACAACCAGCTTCGCCTCGGCCCCACCTCGCCCTG
CACCTGGTCTAGAGCCTCAGCGTGGACCAGCCGCCAGCCCGCCTCAAGAACCAAGTTCCAGGCCTCCGTC
GCCACCAGCGGGCCTATCCACCGAGCCCGCAGGTCCCGGAACGGCACCACGTCCGTTCCTGCCCGGACAG
CCTGCTGAAGTAGATGGAAACCCTCCGCCGGCAGCCCCAGAGGCTCCAGCGGCCAGTCCATCGACGGCCA
GTCCGGCTCCGGCCGCACCAGGAGATCTCCGCCAGGAACATTTCGATCGTCTGATCCGCCGGTCGAAACT
TTGGTGTTACGCGAAGGGCTTCGCCTTGGACACTCCGAGTTTGCGCCGTGGGCCAGAGCGTCCTCCTGCG
AAAGGGCCTGCTCGAGGAGCAGCCAAGAAACGCCGGCTGCCGGCGCCTCCTCCGCGAACAGCACAACCTC
GCCGCCCTGCACCGACGCTACCCACCACGAGCACCTTCAGCCTCCTCAACTGCTTCCCCTGCCCCCCGGC
CCTGGTGGTGGGGGAAGACGGTGACCTAAAGCCGGCATCCTCGCTTCGACTCCAGGGAGATTCTAAGCCC
CCGCCCGCCCACCCGCTGTGGAGGTGGCAGATGGGGGGTCCCGCTGTCCCTGAGCCCCCTGGCCTCAAAT
TCTGGGGGATCAACATGGATGAAAGCTGATAATAGCTCGAGGAGACC
